>Addgene plasmid #146800 | pT7-EGFP-C1-HsNot2_344-540_K | depositor full sequence | sequence record 289246 | Full Sequence
TAGTTATTAATAGTAATCAATTACGGGGTCATTAGTTCATAGCCCATATATGGAGTTCCGCGTTACATAA
CTTACGGTAAATGGCCCGCCTGGCTGACCGCCCAACGACCCCCGCCCATTGACGTCAATAATGACGTATG
TTCCCATAGTAACGCCAATAGGGACTTTCCATTGACGTCAATGGGTGGAGTATTTACGGTAAACTGCCCA
CTTGGCAGTACATCAAGTGTATCATATGCCAAGTACGCCCCCTATTGACGTCAATGACGGTAAATGGCCC
GCCTGGCATTATGCCCAGTACATGACCTTATGGGACTTTCCTACTTGGCAGTACATCTACGTATTAGTCA
TCGCTATTACCATGGTGATGCGGTTTTGGCAGTACATCAATGGGCGTGGATAGCGGTTTGACTCACGGGG
ATTTCCAAGTCTCCACCCCATTGACGTCAATGGGAGTTTGTTTTGGCACCAAAATCAACGGGACTTTCCA
AAATGTCGTAACAACTCCGCCCCATTGACGCAAATGGGCGGTAGGCGTGTACGGTGGGAGGTCTATATAA
GCAGAGCTCTCTGGCTAACTAGAGAACCCACTGCTTACTGGCTTATCGAAATTAATACGACTCACTATAG
GGAGACCCAAGCTCTAGCGCTACCGGTCGCCACCATGGTGAGCAAGGGCGAGGAGCTGTTCACCGGGGTG
GTGCCCATCCTGGTCGAGCTGGACGGCGACGTAAACGGCCACAAGTTCAGCGTGTCCGGCGAGGGCGAGG
GCGATGCCACCTACGGCAAGCTGACCCTGAAGTTCATCTGCACCACCGGCAAGCTGCCCGTGCCCTGGCC
CACCCTCGTGACCACCCTGACCTACGGCGTGCAGTGCTTCAGCCGCTACCCCGACCACATGAAGCAGCAC
GACTTCTTCAAGTCCGCCATGCCCGAAGGCTACGTCCAGGAGCGCACCATCTTCTTCAAGGACGACGGCA
ACTACAAGACCCGCGCCGAGGTGAAGTTCGAGGGCGACACCCTGGTGAACCGCATCGAGCTGAAGGGCAT
CGACTTCAAGGAGGACGGCAACATCCTGGGGCACAAGCTGGAGTACAACTACAACAGCCACAACGTCTAT
ATCATGGCCGACAAGCAGAAGAACGGCATCAAGGTGAACTTCAAGATCCGCCACAACATCGAGGACGGCA
GCGTGCAGCTCGCCGACCACTACCAGCAGAACACCCCCATCGGCGACGGCCCCGTGCTGCTGCCCGACAA
CCACTACCTGAGCACCCAGTCCGCCCTGAGCAAAGACCCCAACGAGAAGCGCGATCACATGGTCCTGCTG
GAGTTCGTGACCGCCGCCGGGATCACTCTCGGCATGGACGAGCTGTACAAGTCCGGACTCAGATCTCGAG
CTCAAGCTTCGTCTGGCAAGACAACTTCAAGTACAGATGGACCCAAATTCCCTGGAGATAAAAGTTCAAC
AACACAAAATAATAACCAGCAGAAAAAAGGGATCCAGGTGTTACCTGATGGTCGGGTTACTAACATTCCT
CAAGGGATGGTGACGGACCAATTTGGAATGATTGGCCTGTTAACATTTATCAGGGCAGCAGAGACAGACC
CAGGAATGGTACATCTTGCATTAGGAAGTGACTTAACAACATTAGGCCTCAATCTGAACTCTCCTGAAAA
TCTCTACCCCAAATTTGCGTCACCCTGGGCATCTTCACCTTGTCGACCTCAAGACATAGACTTCCATGTT
CCATCTGAGTACTTAACGAACATTCACATTAGGGATAAGCTGGCTGCAATAAAACTTGGCCGATATGGTG
AAGACCTTCTCTTCTATCTCTATTACATGAATGGAGGAGACGTATTACAACTTTTAGCTGCAGTGGAGCT
TTTTAACCGTGATTGGAGATACCACAAAGAAGAACGAGTATGGATTACCAGGGCACCAGGCATGGAGCCA
ACAATGAAAACCAATACCTATGAGAGGGGAACATATTACTTCTTTGACTGTCTTAACTGGAGGAAAGTAG
CTAAGGAGTTCCATCTGGAATATGACAAATTAGAAGAACGGCCTCACCTGCCATCCACCTTCAACTACAA
CCCTGCTCAGCAAGCCTTCTAACCGCGGGCCCGGGATCCACCGGATCTAGATAACTGATCATAATCAGCC
ATACCACATTTGTAGAGGTTTTACTTGCTTTAAAAAACCTCCCACACCTCCCCCTGAACCTGAAACATAA
AATGAATGCAATTGTTGTTGTTAACTTGTTTATTGCAGCTTATAATGGTTACAAATAAAGCAATAGCATC
ACAAATTTCACAAATAAAGCATTTTTTTCACTGCATTCTAGTTGTGGTTTGTCCAAACTCATCAATGTAT
CTTAACGCGTAAATTGTAAGCGTTAATATTTTGTTAAAATTCGCGTTAAATTTTTGTTAAATCAGCTCAT
TTTTTAACCAATAGGCCGAAATCGGCAAAATCCCTTATAAATCAAAAGAATAGACCGAGATAGGGT
[37 nt withheld, positions 2517-2553]
AAAGAACGTGGACTCCAACGTCAAAGG
[49 nt withheld, positions 2581-2629]
T
[91 nt withheld, positions 2631-2721]
G
[124 nt withheld, positions 2723-2846]
CAGGTGGCACTTTTCGGGGAAATGTGCGCGGAACCCCTATTTGTTTATTTTTCTAAATACATTCAAATAT
GTATCCGCTCATGAGACAATAACCCTGATAAATGCTTCAATAATATTGAAAAAGGAAGAGTCCTGAGGCG
GAAAGAACCAGCTGTGGAATGTGTGTCAGTTAGGGTGTGGAAAGTCCCCAGGCTCCCCAGCAGGCAGAAG
TATGCAAAGCATGCATCTCAATTAGTCAGCAACCAGGTGTGGAAAGTCCCCAGGCTCCCCAGCAGGCAGA
AGTATGCAAAGCATGCATCTCAATTAGTCAGCAACCATAGTCCCGCCCCTAACTCCGCCCATCCCGCCCC
TAACTCCGCCCAGTTCCGCCCATTCTCCGCCCCATGGCTGACTAATTTTTTTTATTTATGCAGAGGCCGA
GGCCGCCTCGGCCTCTGAGCTATTCCAGAAGTAGTGAGGAGGCTTTTTTGGAGGCCTAGGCTTTTGCAAA
GATCGATCAAGAGACAGGATGAGGATCGTTTCGCATGATTGAACAAGATGGATTGCACGCAGGTTCTCCG
GCCGCTTGGGTGGAGAGGCTATTCGGCTATGACTGGGCACAACAGACAATCGGCTGCTCTGATGCCGCCG
TGTTCCGGCTGTCAGCGCAGGGGCGCCCGGTTCTTTTTGTCAAGACCGACCTGTCCGGTGCCCTGAATGA
ACTGCAAGACGAGGCAGCGCGGCTATCGTGGCTGGCCACGACGGGCGTTCCTTGCGCAGCTGTGCTCGAC
GTTGTCACTGAAGCGGGAAGGGACTGGCTGCTATTGGGCGAAGTGCCGGGGCAGGATCTCCTGTCATCTC
ACCTTGCTCCTGCCGAGAAAGTATCCATCATGGCTGATGCAATGCGGCGGCTGCATACGCTTGATCCGGC
TACCTGCCCATTCGACCACCAAGCGAAACATCGCATCGAGCGAGCACGTACTCGGATGGAAGCCGGTCTT
GTCGATCAGGATGATCTGGACGAAGAGCATCAGGGGCTCGCGCCAGCCGAACTGTTCGCCAGGCTCAAGG
CGAGCATGCCCGACGGCGAGGATCTCGTCGTGACCCATGGCGATGCCTGCTTGCCGAATATCATGGTGGA
AAATGGCCGCTTTTCTGGATTCATCGACTGTGGCCGGCTGGGTGTGGCGGACCGCTATCAGGACATAGCG
TTGGCTACCCGTGATATTGCTGAAGAGCTTGGCGGCGAATGGGCTGACCGCTTCCTCGTGCTTTACGGTA
TCGCCGCTCCCGATTCGCAGCGCATCGCCTTCTATCGCCTTCTTGACGAGTTCTTCTGAGCGGGACTCTG
GGGTTCGAAATGACCGACCAAGCGACGCCCAACCTGCCATCACGAGATTTCGATTCCACCGCCGCCTTCT
ATGAAAGGTTGGGCTTCGGAATCGTTTTCCGGGACGCCGGCTGGATGATCCTCCAGCGCGGGGATCTCAT
GCTGGAGTTCTTCGCCCACCCTAGGGGGAGGCTAACTGAAACACGGAAGGAGACAATACCGGAAGGAACC
CGCGCTATGACGGCAATAAAAAGACAGAATAAAACGCACGGTGTTGGGTCGTTTGTTCATAAACGCGGGG
TTCGGTCCCAGGGCTGGCACTCTGTCGATACCCCACCGAGACCCCATTGGGGCCAATACGCCCGCGTTTC
TTCCTTTTCCCCACCCCACCCCCCAAGTTCGGGTGAAGGCCCAGGGCTCGCAGCCAACGTCGGGGCGGCA
GGCCCTGCCATAGCCTCAGGTTACTCATATATACTTTAGATTGATTTAAAACTTCATTTTTAATTTAAAA
GGATCTAGGTGAAGATCCTTTTTGATAATCTCATGACCAAAATCCCTTAACGTGAGTTTTCGTTCCACTG
AGCGTCAGACCCCGTAGAAAAGATCAAAGGATCTTCTTGAGATCCTTTTTTTCTGCGCGTAATCTGCTGC
TTGCAAACAAAAAAACCACCGCTACCAGCGGTGGTTTGTTTGCCGGATCAAGAGCTACCAACTCTTTTTC
CGAAGGTAACTGGCTTCAGCAGAGCGCAGATACCAAATACTGTCCTTCTAGTGTAGCCGTAGTTAGGCCA
CCACTTCAAGAACTCTGTAGCACCGCCTACATACCTCGCTCTGCTAATCCTGTTACCAGTGGCTGCTGCC
AGTGGCGATAAGTCGTGTCTTACCGGGTTGGACTCAAGACGATAGTTACCGGATAAGGCGCAGCGGTCGG
GCTGAACGGGGGGTTCGTGCACACAGCCCAGCTTGGAGCGAACGACCTACACCGAACTGAGATACCTACA
GCGTGAGCTATGAGAAAGCGCCACGCTTCCCGAAGGGAGAAAGGCGGACAGGTATCCGGTAAGCGGCAGG
GTCGGAACAGGAGAGCGCACGAGGGAGCTTCCAGGGGGAAACGCCTGGTATCTTTATAGTCCTGTCGGGT
TTCGCCACCTCTGACTTGAGCGTCGATTTTTGTGATGCTCGTCAGGGGGGCGGAGCCTATGGAAAAACGC
CAGCAACGCGGCCTTTTTACGGTTCCTGGCCTTTTGCTGGCCTTTTGCTCACATGTTCTTTCCTGCGTTA
TCCCCTGATTCTGTGGATAACCGTATTACCGCCATGCAT
Features (pLannotate 1.2.2; 17 found; start..end, strand, type, name):
     61..364     +  enhancer       CMV enhancer: human cytomegalovirus immediate early enhancer
    365..568     +  promoter       CMV promoter: human cytomegalovirus (CMV) immediate early promoter
    564..597     +  LTR            5' LTR (truncated) (fragment): truncated 5' long terminal repeat (LTR) from HIV-1
    613..631     +  promoter       T7 promoter: promoter for bacteriophage T7 RNA polymerase
    665..1381    +  CDS            EGFP: EGFP is a basic (constitutively fluorescent) green fluorescent protein published in 1996, derived from Aequorea victoria. It is reported to be a rapidly-maturing weak dimer with moderate acid sensitivity.
   1406..2119    +  CDS            Cnot2 (fragment): CNOT2_MOUSE - Experimental evidence at protein level: Swiss-Prot protein existence level 1. Component of the CCR4-NOT complex which is one of the major cellular mRNA deadenylases and is linked to various cellular processes including bulk mRNA degradation, miRNA-mediated repression, translational repression during translational initiation and general transcription regulation. Additional complex functions may be a consequence of its influence on mRNA expression. Required for the CCR4- NOT complex structural integrity. Can repress transcription and may link the CCR4-NOT complex to transcriptional
   2122..2144    +  misc_feature   MCS (fragment): multiple cloning site
   2156..2240    +  CDS            large T antigen (fragment): large T antigen from SV40 (simian virus 40)
   2263..2384    +  polyA_signal   SV40 poly(A) signal: SV40 polyadenylation signal
   2418..2846    -  rep_origin     f1 ori (sequence partly withheld): f1 bacteriophage origin of replication; arrow indicates direction of (+) strand synthesis
   2873..2977    +  promoter       AmpR promoter: bla
   2979..3336    +  promoter       SV40 promoter: SV40 enhancer and early promoter
   3371..4165    +  CDS            NeoR/KanR: aminoglycoside phosphotransferase from Tn5; aph(3')-II (or nptII); confers resistance to neomycin, kanamycin, and G418 (Geneticin®)
   4186..4338    +  CDS            ble (fragment): BLE_KLEPN - Experimental evidence at protein level: Swiss-Prot protein existence level 1. Binding protein with a strong affinity to the bleomycin family of antibiotics. Binds to CL990; an antimitotic-antibiotic compound. From Klebsiella pneumoniae.
   4397..4444    +  polyA_signal   HSV TK poly(A) signal: herpes simplex virus thymidine kinase polyadenylation signal (Cole and Stacy, 1985)
   4535..4551    -  polyA_signal   bGH poly(A) signal (fragment): bovine growth hormone polyadenylation signal
   4773..5361    +  rep_origin     ori: high-copy-number ColE1/pMB1/pBR322/pUC origin of replication
