[The description below was written by a language model from this plasmid's Addgene catalogue record and pLannotate feature annotations shown in this document.]
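Description:
pT7-EGFP-C1-HsNot2_344-540_K is a 5,475-nt mammalian expression plasmid that produces a fragment of human CNOT2 (NOT2), residues 344–540, fused to the C-terminus of EGFP. The catalogue entry lists the backbone as unknown, but the name and the feature layout are consistent with an EGFP-C1-type vector that carries an added T7 promoter. It replicates in E. coli at high copy from a ColE1/pUC-type origin and also contains an f1 origin. A single NeoR/KanR (Tn5 aminoglycoside phosphotransferase) cassette sits behind tandem bacterial (bla) and SV40 early promoters and ends in the HSV TK polyadenylation signal. This cassette confers kanamycin resistance in bacteria and could support G418 selection in mammalian cells.

The expression unit is driven by the CMV immediate-early enhancer and promoter. A T7 promoter lies between the CMV promoter and the coding region, which in principle would also allow transcription by T7 RNA polymerase. The EGFP coding sequence comes next, followed by the CNOT2 fragment, residual multiple cloning site sequence and the SV40 polyadenylation signal. The annotation tool matched the insert to mouse Cnot2, but the record states that the ORF is human and was taken from the human reference transcript, so the mouse label probably reflects sequence conservation. Several short annotated fragments (HIV-1 LTR, SV40 large T antigen, ble, bGH poly(A)) look like partial matches to backbone sequence rather than functional elements.

CNOT2 is a component of the CCR4-NOT deadenylase complex. The plasmid comes from a study of the structure and assembly of the complex's NOT module, where a GFP-tagged C-terminal fragment like this one would suit expression and interaction assays in human cells. The depositor sequence may be theoretical rather than fully verified.
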