Addgene plasmid #146800: pT7-EGFP-C1-HsNot2_344-540_K
Purpose: Mammalian Expression of HsNot2_344-540
Depositing lab: Elisa Izaurralde. Depositing organization: Max Planck Institute for Developmental Biology. Publication: Structure and assembly of the NOT module of the human CCR4-NOT complex. Boland A, Chen Y, Raisch T, Jonas S, Kuzuoglu-Ozturk D, Wohlbold L, Weichenrieder O, Izaurralde E. Nat Struct Mol Biol. 2013 Nov;20(11):1289-97. doi: 10.1038/nsmb.2681. Epub 2013 Oct 13. PubMed 24121232.
Backbone
  Vector backbone: Unknown
  Vector type: Mammalian Expression
Growth in bacteria
  Bacterial resistance: Kanamycin, 50 μg/mL
  Growth temperature: 37°C
  Growth strain: DH5alpha
  Copy number: High Copy
Gene/Insert
  Gene/Insert name: HsNot2_344-540 (alt names: CNOT2; CDC36, HSPC131)
  Species: H. sapiens (human)
  Entrez Gene: CNOT2 (a.k.a. CDC36, HSPC131, IDNADFS, NOT2, NOT2H)
  Cloning method: Unknown
Terms and licenses: Academic/Nonprofit Terms; Industry Terms: Not Available to Industry
Depositor comments: ORF extracted from NCBI:NM_014515.4 Plasmids from this collection were made available to the research community and donated after the lab closed. Please note that the sequence provided by the depositing laboratory may be theoretical/predicted or based on Sanger sequencing results. There may be discrepancies between sequencing results obtained by Addgene and the depositor sequence. If an Addgene verified sequence is not available, please contact before placing your order to request that our lab fully sequence the plasmid.
How to cite: pT7-EGFP-C1-HsNot2_344-540_K was a gift from Elisa Izaurralde (Addgene plasmid # 146800 ; http://n2t.net/addgene:146800 ; RRID:Addgene_146800)
